Addgene plasmid #1459: pPD87_50
Purpose: (Empty Backbone)
Depositing lab: Andrew Fire. Depositing organization: Carnegie Institution for Science.
Backbone
  Vector backbone: Unknown
  Backbone size (bp): 6938
  Vector type: Worm Expression
Growth in bacteria
  Bacterial resistance: Ampicillin, 100 μg/mL
  Growth temperature: 37°C
  Growth strain: DH5alpha
  Copy number: Unknown
Gene/Insert
  Gene/Insert name: None
  Tag / fusion protein: unc54-204, unc545', IVSA, SV40NLS, lacZN, IVSE, IVSH, IVSK, lacZC
  Cloning method: Restriction Enzyme
Terms and licenses: Academic/Nonprofit Terms; Industry Terms: Not Available to Industry
Depositor comments: See Fire Lab Vector Kit Documentation 1995. Fire Lab Miniprep Number pPD87.50, Ligation number NONE.
How to cite: pPD87_50 was a gift from Andrew Fire (Addgene plasmid # 1459 ; http://n2t.net/addgene:1459 ; RRID:Addgene_1459)
