[The description below was written by a language model from this plasmid's Addgene catalogue record and pLannotate feature annotations shown in this document.]
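Description:
pPD87_50 is a Caenorhabditis elegans expression vector from the 1995 Fire Lab Vector Kit, catalogued as an empty backbone of roughly 6.9 kb. It is propagated in E. coli on a pUC-type scaffold: the feature table shows a high-copy ColE1/pMB1 origin, the bla (AmpR) gene with its own promoter for ampicillin selection, and remnants of the pUC lac region (lacI fragment, CAP site, lac promoter and operator) adjoining a partial pUC18/19 polylinker. Short rop and bom fragments are also detected. The original backbone name is not recorded.

The payload is a lacZ reporter cassette built for nematode use. According to the catalogue's component list, it comprises unc-54-derived elements (listed as unc54-204 and unc-54 5'), a synthetic intron (IVSA), an SV40 nuclear localization signal, and a lacZ coding region divided into N- and C-terminal parts with further introns (IVSE, IVSH, IVSK) among them. Such artificial introns are generally included to improve transgene expression in worms, and the NLS concentrates β-galactosidase in nuclei so that expressing cells can be identified individually after staining. The automated annotation finds lacZ as one long feature preceded by a small trpS-like fragment, but it does not resolve the unc-54 sequences, NLS or introns. The short aex-5 match downstream of lacZ is an automated call of unclear significance, and the record does not name a 3' UTR.

No gene of interest is inserted, and the record does not give a specific purpose. The parts fit a worm reporter or control vector for restriction-enzyme cloning, with details left to the kit documentation.
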