Features (pLannotate 1.2.2; 13 found; start..end, strand, type, name):
     18..55      -  misc_feature   MCS (fragment): pUC18/19 multiple cloning site
    404..487     +  CDS            trpS (fragment): SYW_ECOLI - Experimental evidence at protein level: Swiss-Prot protein existence level 1. Catalyzes the attachment of tryptophan to tRNA(Trp). Amino acylates tRNA(Trp) with both L- and D-tryptophan, although D-tryptophan is a poor substrate (PubMed:10918062). From Escherichia coli (strain K12).
    494..3691    +  CDS            lacZ: BGAL_ECOLI - Experimental evidence at protein level: Swiss-Prot protein existence level 1. From Escherichia coli (strain K12).
   4197..4349    +  CDS            aex-5 (fragment): AEX5_CAEEL - Also known as kpc-3 From Caenorhabditis elegans.
   4477..4512    +  CDS            rop (fragment): Rop protein, which maintains plasmids at low copy number; rop
   4614..4713    +  misc_feature   bom (fragment): basis of mobility region from pBR322
   4811..4915    +  promoter       AmpR promoter: bla
   4916..5776    +  CDS            AmpR: β-lactamase; bla; confers resistance to ampicillin, carbenicillin, and related antibiotics
   5947..6535    +  rep_origin     ori: high-copy-number ColE1/pMB1/pBR322/pUC origin of replication
   6718..6810    +  CDS            lacI (fragment): lac repressor; lacI; The lac repressor binds to the lac operator to inhibit transcription in E. coli. This inhibition can be relieved by adding lactose or isopropyl-β-D-thiogalactopyranoside (IPTG).
   6823..6844    +  protein_bind   CAP binding site: CAP binding activates transcription in the presence of cAMP. E. coli catabolite activator protein
   6859..6889    +  promoter       lac promoter: promoter for the E. coli lac operon
   6897..6913    +  protein_bind   lac operator: The lac repressor binds to the lac operator to inhibit transcription in E. coli. This inhibition can be relieved by adding lactose or isopropyl-β-D-thiogalactopyranoside (IPTG). lac repressor encoded by lacI
>Addgene plasmid #1459 | pPD87_50 | depositor full sequence | sequence record 70 | Author sequence
ATGACCATGATTACGCCAAGCTTGCATGCCTGCAGGTCGACTCTAGAGGATCCCCAATTCTTGAGACTTC
CACTATCTTCTCTGGCACCCTCCACTACGCGTAGGCGTCTCTCGCTTCGTGTATTCCCGGGAAGCCGGGT
TCCCGTCTCTCCCGCCGCTGCCGCTGCCGCACACAGCTTTACACCTCGTAGAATCCCCAAAGAGGGGCGT
GGCTTGCGGGTGCCAACATCCTCCTGCCGAGGAAGAAGCAGGCACTCATCACTCGCATCATCAACCTCGG
GATTGGCCAAAGGACCCAAAGGTATGTTTCGAATGATACTAACATAACATAGAACATTTTCAGGAGGACC
CTTGGAGGGTACCGAGCTCAGAAAAAATGACTGCTCCAAAGAAGAAGCGTAAGGTACCGGTGGGTGAAGA
CCAGAAACAGCACCTCGAACTGAGCCGCGATATTGCCCAGCGTTTCAACGCGCTGTATGGCGAGATCGAT
CCCGTCGTTTTACAACGTCGTGACTGGGAAAACCCTGGCGTTACCCAACTTAATCGCCTTGCAGCACATC
CCCCTTTCGCCAGCTGGCGTAATAGCGAAGAGGCCCGCACCGATCGCCCTTCCCAACAGTTGCGCAGCCT
GAATGGCGAATGGCGCTTTGCCTGGTTTCCGGCACCAGAAGCGGTGCCGGAAAGCTGGCTGGAGTGCGAT
CTTCCTGAGGCCGATACTGTCGTCGTCCCCTCAAACTGGCAGATGCACGGTTACGATGCGCCCATCTACA
CCAACGTGACCTATCCCATTACGGTCAATCCGCCGTTTGTTCCCACGGAGAATCCGACGGGTTGTTACTC
GCTCACATTTAATGTTGATGAAAGCTGGCTACAGGAAGGCCAGACGCGAATTATTTTTGATGGCGTTAAC
TCGGCGTTTCATCTGTGGTGCAACGGGCGCTGGGTCGGTTACGGCCAGGACAGTCGTTTGCCGTCTGAAT
TTGACCTGAGCGCATTTTTACGCGCCGGAGAAAACCGCCTCGCGGTGATGGTGCTGCGCTGGAGTGACGG
CAGTTATCTGGAAGATCAGGATATGTGGCGGATGAGCGGCATTTTCCGTGACGTCTCGTTGCTGCATAAA
CCGACTACACAAATCAGCGATTTCCATGTTGCCACTCGCTTTAATGATGATTTCAGCCGCGCTGTACTGG
AGGCTGAAGTTCAGATGTGCGGCGAGTTGCGTGACTACCTACGGGTAACAGTTTCTTTATGGCAGGGTGA
AACGCAGGTCGCCAGCGGCACCGCGCCTTTCGGCGGTGAAATTATCGATGAGCGTGGTGGTTATGCCGAT
CGCGTCACACTACGTCTGAACGTCGAAAACCCGAAACTGTGGAGCGCCGAAATCCCGAATCTCTATCGTG
CGGTGGTTGAACTGCACACCGCCGACGGCACGCTGATTGAAGCAGAAGCCTGCGATGTCGGTTTCCGCGA
GGTGCGGATTGAAAATGGTCTGCTGCTGCTGAACGGCAAGCCGTTGCTGATTCGAGGCGTTAACCGTCAC
GAGCATCATCCTCTGCATGGTCAGGTCATGGATGAGCAGACGATGGTGCAGGATGTAAGTTTAAACTATT
CGTTACTAACTAACTTTAAACATTTAAATTTTCAGATCCTGCTGATGAAGCAGAACAACTTTAACGCCGT
GCGCTGTTCGCATTATCCGAACCATCCGCTGTGGTACACGCTGTGCGACCGCTACGGCCTGTATGTGGTG
GATGAAGCCAATATTGAAACCCACGGCATGGTGCCAATGAATCGTCTGACCGATGATCCGCGCTGGCTAC
CGGCGATGAGCGAACGCGTAACGCGAATGGTGCAGCGCGATCGTAATCACCCGAGTGTGATCATCTGGTC
GCTGGGGAATGAATCAGGCCACGGCGCTAATCACGACGCGCTGTATCGCTGGATCAAATCTGTCGATCCT
TCCCGCCCGGTGCAGTATGAAGGCGGCGGAGCCGACACCACGGCCACCGATATTATTTGCCCGATGTACG
CGCGCGTGGATGAAGACCAGCCCTTCCCGGCTGTGCCGAAATGGTCCATCAAAAAATGGCTTTCGCTACC
TGGAGAGACGCGCCCGCTGATCCTTTGCGAATACGCCCACGCGATGGGTAACAGTCTTGGCGGTTTCGCT
AAATACTGGCAGGCGTTTCGTCAGTATCCCCGTTTACAGGGCGGCTTCGTCTGGGACTGGGTGGATCAGT
CGCTGATTAAATATGATGAAAACGGCAACCCGTGGTCGGCTTACGGCGGTGATTTTGGCGATACGCCGAA
CGATCGCCAGTTCTGTATGAACGGTCTGGTCTTTGCCGACCGCACGCCGCATCCAGCGTAAGTTTAAACA
ATAACCTACTAACTAACGTAGATAATTTAAATTTTCAGGCTGACGGAAGCAAAACACCAGCAGCAGTTTT
TCCAGTTCCGTTTATCCGGGCAAACCATCGAAGTGACCAGCGAATACCTGTTCCGTCATAGCGATAACGA
GCTCCTGCACTGGATGGTGGCGCTGGATGGTAAGCCGCTGGCAAGCGGTGAAGTGCCTCTGGATGTCGCT
CCACAAGGTAAACAGTTGATTGAACTGCCTGAACTACCGCAGCCGGAGAGCGCCGGGCAACTCTGGCTCA
CAGTACGCGTAGTGCAACCGAACGCGACCGCATGGTCAGAAGCCGGGCACATCAGCGCCTGGCAGCAGTG
GCGTCTGGCGGAAAACCTCAGTGTGACGCTCCCCGCCGCGTCCCACGCCATCCCGCATCTGACCACCAGC
GAAATGGATTTTTGCATCGAGCTGGGTAATAAGCGTTGGCAATTTAACCGCCAGTCAGGCTTTCTTTCAC
AGATGTGGATTGGCGATAAAAAACAACTGCTGACGCCGCTGCGCGATCAGTTCACCCGTGCACCGCTGGA
TAACGACATTGGCGTAAGTGAAGCGACCCGCATTGACCCTAACGCCTGGGTCGAACGCTGGAAGGCGGCG
GGCCATTACCAGGCCGAAGCAGCGTTGTTGCAGTGCACGGCAGATACACTTGCTGATGCGGTGCTGATTA
CGACCGCTCACGCGTGGCAGCATCAGGGGAAAACCTTATTTATCAGCCGGAAAACCTACCGGATTGATGG
TAGTGGTCAAATGGCGATTACCGTTGATGTTGAAGTGGCGAGCGATACACCGCATCCGGCGCGGATTGGC
CTGAACTGCCAGCTGGCGCAGGTAGCAGAGCGGGTAAACTGGCTCGGATTAGGGCCGCAAGAAAACTATC
CCGACCGCCTTACTGCCGCCTGTTTTGACCGCTGGGATCTGCCATTGTCAGACATGTAGTAAGTTTAAAC
TTGATAGTACTAACTAACATGTTTCATTTAAATTTTCAGTACCCCGTACGTCTTCCCGAGCGAAAACGGT
CTGCGCTGCGGGACGCGCGAATTGAATTATGGCCCACACCAGTGGCGCGGCGACTTCCAGTTCAACATCA
GCCGCTACAGTCAACAGCAACTGATGGAAACCAGCCATCGCCATCTGCTGCACGCGGAAGAAGGCACATG
GCTGAATATCGACGGTTTCCATATGGGGATTGGTGGCGACGACTCCTGGAGCCCGTCAGTATCGGCGGAA
TTCCAACTGAGCGCCGGTCGCTACCATTACCAACTTGTCTGGTGTCAAAAATAATAGGGGCCGCTGTCAT
CAGATCGCCATCTCGCGCCCGTGCCTCTGACTTCTAAGTCCAATTACTCTTCAACATCCCTACATGCTCT
TTCTCCCTGTGCTCCCACCCCCTATTTTTGTTATTATCAAAAAACTTCTCTTAATTTCTTTGTTTTTTAG
CTTCTTTTAAGTCACCTCTAACAATGAAATTGTGTAGATTCAAAAATAGAATTAATTCGTAATAAAAAGT
CGAAAAAAATTGTGCTCCCTCCCCCCATTAATAATAATTCTATCCCAAAATCTACACAATGTTCTGTGTA
CACTTCTTATGTTTTTTACTTCTGATAAATTTTTTTGAAACATCATAGAAAAAACCGCACACAAAATACC
TTATCATATGTTACGTTTCAGTTTATGACCGCAATTTTTATTTCTTCGCACGTCTGGGCCTCTCATGACG
TCAAATCATGCTCATCGTGAAAAAGTTTTGGAGTATTTTTGGAATTTTTCAATCAAGTGAAAGTTTATGA
AATTAATTTTCCTGCTTTTGCTTTTTGGGGTTTCCCCTATTGTTTGTCAAGATTTCGAGGACGGCGTTTT
TCTTGCTAAAATCACAAGTATTGATGAGCACGATGCAAGAAAGATCGGAAGAAGGTTTGGGTTTGAGGCT
CAGTGGAAGGTGAGTAGAAGTTGATAATTTGAAAGTGGAGTAGTGTCTATGGGGTTTTTGCCTTAAATGA
CAGAATACATTCCCAATATACCAAACATAACTGTTTCCTACTAGTCGGCCGTACGGGCCCTTTCGTCTCG
CGCGTTTCGGTGATGACGGTGAAAACCTCTGACACATGCAGCTCCCGGAGACGGTCACAGCTTGTCTGTA
AGCGGATGCCGGGAGCAGACAAGCCCGTCAGGGCGCGTCAGCGGGTGTTGGCGGGTGTCGGGGCTGGCTT
AACTATGCGGCATCAGAGCAGATTGTACTGAGAGTGCACCATATGCGGTGTGAAATACCGCACAGATGCG
TAAGGAGAAAATACCGCATCAGGCGGCCTTAAGGGCCTCGTGATACGCCTATTTTTATAGGTTAATGTCA
TGATAATAATGGTTTCTTAGACGTCAGGTGGCACTTTTCGGGGAAATGTGCGCGGAACCCCTATTTGTTT
ATTTTTCTAAATACATTCAAATATGTATCCGCTCATGAGACAATAACCCTGATAAATGCTTCAATAATAT
TGAAAAAGGAAGAGTATGAGTATTCAACATTTCCGTGTCGCCCTTATTCCCTTTTTTGCGGCATTTTGCC
TTCCTGTTTTTGCTCACCCAGAAACGCTGGTGAAAGTAAAAGATGCTGAAGATCAGTTGGGTGCACGAGT
GGGTTACATCGAACTGGATCTCAACAGCGGTAAGATCCTTGAGAGTTTTCGCCCCGAAGAACGTTTTCCA
ATGATGAGCACTTTTAAAGTTCTGCTATGTGGCGCGGTATTATCCCGTATTGACGCCGGGCAAGAGCAAC
TCGGTCGCCGCATACACTATTCTCAGAATGACTTGGTTGAGTACTCACCAGTCACAGAAAAGCATCTTAC
GGATGGCATGACAGTAAGAGAATTATGCAGTGCTGCCATAACCATGAGTGATAACACTGCGGCCAACTTA
CTTCTGACAACGATCGGAGGACCGAAGGAGCTAACCGCTTTTTTGCACAACATGGGGGATCATGTAACTC
GCCTTGATCGTTGGGAACCGGAGCTGAATGAAGCCATACCAAACGACGAGCGTGACACCACGATGCCTGT
AGCAATGGCAACAACGTTGCGCAAACTATTAACTGGCGAACTACTTACTCTAGCTTCCCGGCAACAATTA
ATAGACTGGATGGAGGCGGATAAAGTTGCAGGACCACTTCTGCGCTCGGCCCTTCCGGCTGGCTGGTTTA
TTGCTGATAAATCTGGAGCCGGTGAGCGTGGGTCTCGCGGTATCATTGCAGCACTGGGGCCAGATGGTAA
GCCCTCCCGTATCGTAGTTATCTACACGACGGGGAGTCAGGCAACTATGGATGAACGAAATAGACAGATC
GCTGAGATAGGTGCCTCACTGATTAAGCATTGGTAACTGTCAGACCAAGTTTACTCATATATACTTTAGA
TTGATTTAAAACTTCATTTTTAATTTAAAAGGATCTAGGTGAAGATCCTTTTTGATAATCTCATGACCAA
AATCCCTTAACGTGAGTTTTCGTTCCACTGAGCGTCAGACCCCGTAGAAAAGATCAAAGGATCTTCTTGA
GATCCTTTTTTTCTGCGCGTAATCTGCTGCTTGCAAACAAAAAAACCACCGCTACCAGCGGTGGTTTGTT
TGCCGGATCAAGAGCTACCAACTCTTTTTCCGAAGGTAACTGGCTTCAGCAGAGCGCAGATACCAAATAC
TGTCCTTCTAGTGTAGCCGTAGTTAGGCCACCACTTCAAGAACTCTGTAGCACCGCCTACATACCTCGCT
CTGCTAATCCTGTTACCAGTGGCTGCTGCCAGTGGCGATAAGTCGTGTCTTACCGGGTTGGACTCAAGAC
GATAGTTACCGGATAAGGCGCAGCGGTCGGGCTGAACGGGGGGTTCGTGCACACAGCCCAGCTTGGAGCG
AACGACCTACACCGAACTGAGATACCTACAGCGTGAGCATTGAGAAAGCGCCACGCTTCCCGAAGGGAGA
AAGGCGGACAGGTATCCGGTAAGCGGCAGGGTCGGAACAGGAGAGCGCACGAGGGAGCTTCCAGGGGGAA
ACGCCTGGTATCTTTATAGTCCTGTCGGGTTTCGCCACCTCTGACTTGAGCGTCGATTTTTGTGATGCTC
GTCAGGGGGGCGGAGCCTATGGAAAAACGCCAGCAACGCGGCCTTTTTACGGTTCCTGGCCTTTTGCTGG
CCTTTTGCTCACATGTTCTTTCCTGCGTTATCCCCTGATTCTGTGGATAACCGTATTACCGCCTTTGAGT
GAGCTGATACCGCTCGCCGCAGCCGAACGACCGAGCGCAGCGAGTCAGTGAGCGAGGAAGCGGAAGAGCG
CCCAATACGCAAACCGCCTCTCCCCGCGCGTTGGCCGATTCATTAATGCAGCTGGCACGACAGGTTTCCC
GACTGGAAAGCGGGCAGTGAGCGCAACGCAATTAATGTGAGTTAGCTCACTCATTAGGCACCCCAGGCTT
TACACTTTATGCTTCCGGCTCGTATGTTGTGTGGAATTGTGAGCGGATAACAATTTCACACAGGAAACAG
CT
