>Addgene plasmid #1459 | pPD87_50 | addgene partial sequence | sequence record 16599 | 1459_m13reverse
GNGNCTGCGGTCGACTCTAGAGGATCCCCAATTCTTGAGACTTCCACTATCTTCTCTGGCACCCTCCACT
ACGCGTAGGCGTCTCTCGCTTCGTGTATTCCCGGGAAGCCGGGTTCCCGTCTCTCCCGCCGCTGCCGCTG
CCGCACACAGCTTTACACCTCGTAGAATCCCCAAAGAGGGGCGTGGCTTGCGGGTGCCAACATCCTCCTG
CCGAGGAAGAAGCAGGCACTCATCACTCGCATCATCAACCTCGGGATTGGCCAAAGGACCCAAAGGTATG
TTTCGAATGATACTAACATAACATAGAACATTTTCAGGAGGACCCTTGGAGGGTACCGAGCTCAGAAAAA
ATGACTGCTCCAAAGAAGAAGCGTAAGGTACCGGTGGGTGAAGACCAGAAACAGCACCTCGAACTGAGCC
GCGATATTGCCCAGCGTTTCAACGCGCTGTATGGCGAGATCGATCCCGTCGTTTTACAACGTCGTGACTG
GGAAAACCCTGGCGTTACCCAACTTAATCGCCTTGCAGCACATCCCCCTTTCGCCAGCTGGCGTAATAGC
GAAGAGGCCCGCACCGATCGCCCTTCCCAACAGTTGCGCAGCCTGAATGGCGAATGGCGCTTTGCCTGGT
TTCCGGCACCAGAAGCGGTGCCGGAAAGCTGGCTGGAGTGCGATCTTCCTGAGGCCGATACTGTCGTCGT
CCCCTCAAACTGGCAGATGCACGGTTACGATGCGCCCATCTACACCAACGTGACCTATCCCATTACGGTC
AATCCGCCGTTTGTTCCCACGGAGAATCCGACGGGTTGTTACTCGCTCACATTTAATGTTGATGAAAGCT
GGCTACAGGAAGGCCAGACGCGAATTATTTTTGATGGCGTTAACTCGGCGTTTCATCTGTGGTGCAACGG
GCGCTGGGTCGGTTACGGCCAGGACAGTCGTTTGCCGTCTGAATTTGACCTGAGCGCATTTTTACGCGCC
GGAGAAAACCGCCTCGCGGTGATGGTGCTGCNCTGGANTGACGGCAGTTATCTGGAANATCAGGATATGT
GGGGGAATGANCGGCATTTTCCGNGACGTCTCGTTGCTGCATAAACNGACTACCNAATCANCGATTTCCA
NGTNGCCNCTCCCTTTAAGGAAGATTNNCCCCNNCTGTATGGAGGCTGAANTCAAATGGGGGGGANTGGG
NAATACNTANGGNAANNTTTNTTNTGGGGGGGAAANNAAGTNCCCNGGGNNCCCCCTTTTGGGGGNAAAT
NNNAAAAAGGGGGGNTNNCCATCCCCCCCNCNNNNGANNNAAANCCAAATGGGGGGCNAATCCAATTTTT
TN
